Addgene plasmid #169964: pDONR221 CARD8 ZUC
Purpose: pDONR221 for Gateway shuttling. Contains the CARD8 FIIND and CARD (L162M-L537, no stop codon)
Depositing lab: Daniel Bachovchin. Depositing organization: Memorial Sloan-Kettering Cancer Center. Publication: Dipeptidyl peptidase 9 sets a threshold for CARD8 inflammasome formation by sequestering its active C-terminal fragment. Sharif H, Hollingsworth LR, Griswold AR, Hsiao JC, Wang Q, Bachovchin DA, Wu H. Immunity. 2021 Jul 13;54(7):1392-1404.e10. doi: 10.1016/j.immuni.2021.04.024. Epub 2021 May 20. PubMed 34019797.
Backbone
  Vector backbone: pDONR221
  Vector type: Gateway cloning vector
Growth in bacteria
  Bacterial resistance: Kanamycin, 50 μg/mL
  Growth temperature: 37°C
  Growth strain: DH5alpha
  Copy number: High Copy
Gene/Insert
  Gene/Insert name: CARD8
  Species: H. sapiens (human)
  Entrez Gene: CARD8 (a.k.a. CARDINAL, DACAR, DAKAR, NDPP, NDPP1, TUCAN)
  Cloning method: Gateway Cloning
  Sequencing primers: 5′ M13 F; 3′ M13 R
Terms and licenses: Academic/Nonprofit Terms; Industry Terms: Not Available to Industry
How to cite: pDONR221 CARD8 ZUC was a gift from Daniel Bachovchin (Addgene plasmid # 169964 ; http://n2t.net/addgene:169964 ; RRID:Addgene_169964)
