[The description below was written by a language model from this plasmid's Addgene catalogue record and pLannotate feature annotations shown in this document.]
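Description:
pDONR221 CARD8 ZUC is a Gateway entry clone of about 3.7 kb built on the pDONR221 backbone, intended as a shuttle intermediate rather than an expression plasmid in its own right. It is maintained in E. coli through a high-copy ColE1/pUC-type origin of replication and selected with kanamycin via an aminoglycoside phosphotransferase (KanR) gene. Upstream of the cloning region sit the rrnB T1 and T2 transcription terminators, which insulate the insert from read-through transcription in bacteria. Short lacI and lacZα fragments and a T7 promoter adjacent to attL2 are backbone remnants. The record indicates M13 forward and reverse priming sites for sequence verification.

The insert is a truncated human CARD8 coding sequence spanning the FIIND and CARD domains, described as L162M to L537. Residue 162 is changed from leucine to methionine, presumably to supply a start codon, and there is no stop codon. The fragment is annotated as a partial CARD8 CDS flanked by attL1 and attL2. These sites allow an LR Clonase reaction to transfer the open reading frame directionally into any attR-containing destination vector, which then supplies the promoter and other expression elements. Because the stop codon is omitted, the fragment can be fused in frame to C-terminal tags or reporters encoded by the destination vector. No promoter positioned to drive CARD8 expression is annotated in the entry clone itself. The associated publication concerns regulation of CARD8 inflammasome formation by dipeptidyl peptidase 9, so the construct is suited to generating expression vectors for the FIIND-CARD portion of CARD8 in that kind of study.
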