Features (pLannotate 1.2.2; 10 found; start..end, strand, type, name):
    383..475     +  CDS            lacI (fragment): lac repressor; lacI; The lac repressor binds to the lac operator to inhibit transcription in E. coli. This inhibition can be relieved by adding lactose or isopropyl-β-D-thiogalactopyranoside (IPTG).
    530..557     -  terminator     rrnB T2 terminator: transcription terminator T2 from the E. coli rrnB gene
    689..732     +  terminator     rrnB T1 terminator: Escherichia coli rrnB; transcription terminator T1 from the E. coli rrnB gene
    779..815     -  CDS            lacZα (fragment): LacZα fragment of β-galactosidase; lacZ fragment
    831..930     +  protein_bind   attL1: mutant version of attL; recombination site for the Gateway® LR reaction LR Clonase™
    915..2075    +  CDS            CARD8 (fragment): CARD8_HUMAN - Also known as DACAR From Homo sapiens (Human).
   2077..2176    -  protein_bind   attL2: mutant version of attL; recombination site for the Gateway® LR reaction LR Clonase™
   2194..2212    -  promoter       T7 promoter: promoter for bacteriophage T7 RNA polymerase
   2346..3155    +  CDS            KanR: aminoglycoside phosphotransferase; aph(3')-Ia; confers resistance to kanamycin in bacteria or G418 (Geneticin®) in eukaryotes
   3302..200     +  rep_origin     ori (across the origin): high-copy-number ColE1/pMB1/pBR322/pUC origin of replication
>Addgene plasmid #169964 | pDONR221 CARD8 ZUC | addgene full sequence | sequence record 343152 | Addgene NGS Result
AGCTATGAGAAAGCGCCACGCTTCCCGAAGGGAGAAAGGCGGACAGGTATCCGGTAAGCGGCAGGGTCGG
AACAGGAGAGCGCACGAGGGAGCTTCCAGGGGGAAACGCCTGGTATCTTTATAGTCCTGTCGGGTTTCGC
CACCTCTGACTTGAGCGTCGATTTTTGTGATGCTCGTCAGGGGGGCGGAGCCTATGGAAAAACGCCAGCA
ACGCGGCCTTTTTACGGTTCCTGGCCTTTTGCTGGCCTTTTGCTCACATGTTCTTTCCTGCGTTATCCCC
TGATTCTGTGGATAACCGTATTACCGCCTTTGAGTGAGCTGATACCGCTCGCCGCAGCCGAACGACCGAG
CGCAGCGAGTCAGTGAGCGAGGAAGCGGAAGAGCGCCCAATACGCAAACCGCCTCTCCCCGCGCGTTGGC
CGATTCATTAATGCAGCTGGCACGACAGGTTTCCCGACTGGAAAGCGGGCAGTGAGCGCAACGCAATTAA
TACGCGTACCGCTAGCCAGGAAGAGTTTGTAGAAACGCAAAAAGGCCATCCGTCAGGATGGCCTTCTGCT
TAGTTTGATGCCTGGCAGTTTATGGCGGGCGTCCTGCCCGCCACCCTCCGGGCCGTTGCTTCACAACGTT
CAAATCCGCTCCCGGCGGATTTGTCCTACTCAGGAGAGCGTTCACCGACAAACAACAGATAAAACGAAAG
GCCCAGTCTTCCGACTGAGCCTTTCGTTTTATTTGATGCCTGGCAGTTCCCTACTCTCGCGTTAACGCTA
GCATGGATGTTTTCCCAGTCACGACGTTGTAAAACGACGGCCAGTCTTAAGCTCGGGCCCCAAATAATGA
TTTTATTTTGACTGATAGTGACCTGTTCGTTGCAACAAATTGATGAGCAATGCTTTTTTATAATGCCAAC
TTTGTACAAAAAAGCAGGCTTCGAAGGAGATAGAACCATGGGGCCTGAAGGAAATGTGGATGTTGAGTTG
ATTGATAAGAGCACAAACAGATACAGCGTTTGGTTCCCCACTGCTGGCTGGTATCTGTGGTCAGCCACAG
GCCTCGGCTTCCTGGTAAGGGATGAGGTCACAGTGACGATTGCGTTTGGTTCCTGGAGTCAGCACCTGGC
CCTGGACCTGCAGCACCATGAACAGTGGCTGGTGGGCGGCCCCTTGTTTGATGTCACTGCAGAGCCAGAG
GAGGCTGTCGCCGAAATCCACCTCCCCCACTTCATCTCCCTCCAAGCAGGTGAGGTGGACGTCTCCTGGT
TTCTCGTTGCCCATTTTAAGAATGAAGGGATGGTCCTGGAGCATCCAGCCCGGGTGGAGCCTTTCTATGC
TGTCCTGGAAAGCCCCAGCTTCTCTCTGATGGGCATCCTGCTGCGGATCGCCAGTGGGACTCGCCTCTCC
ATCCCCATCACTTCCAACACATTGATCTATTATCACCCCCACCCCGAAGATATTAAGTTCCACTTGTACC
TTGTCCCCAGCGACGCCTTGCTAACAAAGGCGATAGATGATGAGGAAGATCGCTTCCATGGTGTGCGCCT
GCAGACTTCGCCCCCAATGGAACCCCTGAACTTTGGTTCCAGTTATATTGTGTCTAATTCTGCTAACCTG
AAAGTAATGCCCAAGGAGTTGAAATTGTCCTACAGGAGCCCTGGAGAAATTCAGCACTTCTCAAAATTCT
ATGCTGGGCAGATGAAGGAACCCATTCAACTTGAGATTACTGAAAAAAGACATGGGACTTTGGTGTGGGA
TACTGAGGTGAAGCCAGTGGATCTCCAGCTTGTAGCTGCATCAGCCCCTCCTCCTTTCTCAGGTGCAGCC
TTTGTGAAGGAGAACCACCGGCAACTCCAAGCCAGGATGGGGGACCTGAAAGGGGTGCTCGATGATCTCC
AAGACAATGAGGTTCTTACTGAGAATGAGAAGGAGCTGGTGGAGCAGGAAAAGACACGGCAGAGCAAGAA
TGAGGCCTTGCTGAGCATGGTGGAGAAGAAAGGGGACCTGGCCCTGGACGTGCTCTTCAGAAGCATTAGT
GAAAGGGACCCTTACCTCGTGTCCTATCTTAGACAGCAGAATTTGGACCCAGCTTTCTTGTACAAAGTTG
GCATTATAAGAAAGCATTGCTTATCAATTTGTTGCAACGAACAGGTCACTATCAGTCAAAATAAAATCAT
TATTTGCCATCCAGCTGATATCCCCTATAGTGAGTCGTATTACATGGTCATAGCTGTTTCCTGGCAGCTC
TGGCCCGTGTCTCAAAATCTCTGATGTTACATTGCACAAGATAAAAATATATCATCATGAACAATAAAAC
TGTCTGCTTACATAAACAGTAATACAAGGGGTGTTATGAGCCATATTCAACGGGAAACGTCGAGGCCGCG
ATTAAATTCCAACATGGATGCTGATTTATATGGGTATAAATGGGCTCGCGATAATGTCGGGCAATCAGGT
GCGACAATCTATCGCTTGTATGGGAAGCCCGATGCGCCAGAGTTGTTTCTGAAACATGGCAAAGGTAGCG
TTGCCAATGATGTTACAGATGAGATGGTCAGACTAAACTGGCTGACGGAATTTATGCCTCTTCCGACCAT
CAAGCATTTTATCCGTACTCCTGATGATGCATGGTTACTCACCACTGCGATCCCCGGAAAAACAGCATTC
CAGGTATTAGAAGAATATCCTGATTCAGGTGAAAATATTGTTGATGCGCTGGCAGTGTTCCTGCGCCGGT
TGCATTCGATTCCTGTTTGTAATTGTCCTTTTAACAGCGATCGCGTATTTCGTCTCGCTCAGGCGCAATC
ACGAATGAATAACGGTTTGGTTGATGCGAGTGATTTTGATGACGAGCGTAATGGCTGGCCTGTTGAACAA
GTCTGGAAAGAAATGCATAAACTTTTGCCATTCTCACCGGATTCAGTCGTCACTCATGGTGATTTCTCAC
TTGATAACCTTATTTTTGACGAGGGGAAATTAATAGGTTGTATTGATGTTGGACGAGTCGGAATCGCAGA
CCGATACCAGGATCTTGCCATCCTATGGAACTGCCTCGGTGAGTTTTCTCCTTCATTACAGAAACGGCTT
TTTCAAAAATATGGTATTGATAATCCTGATATGAATAAATTGCAGTTTCATTTGATGCTCGATGAGTTTT
TCTAATCAGAATTGGTTAATTGGTTGTAACACTGGCAGAGCATTACGCTGACTTGACGGGACGGCGCAAG
CTCATGACCAAAATCCCTTAACGTGAGTTACGCGTCGTTCCACTGAGCGTCAGACCCCGTAGAAAAGATC
AAAGGATCTTCTTGAGATCCTTTTTTTCTGCGCGTAATCTGCTGCTTGCAAACAAAAAAACCACCGCTAC
CAGCGGTGGTTTGTTTGCCGGATCAAGAGCTACCAACTCTTTTTCCGAAGGTAACTGGCTTCAGCAGAGC
GCAGATACCAAATACTGTTCTTCTAGTGTAGCCGTAGTTAGGCCACCACTTCAAGAACTCTGTAGCACCG
CCTACATACCTCGCTCTGCTAATCCTGTTACCAGTGGCTGCTGCCAGTGGCGATAAGTCGTGTCTTACCG
GGTTGGACTCAAGACGATAGTTACCGGATAAGGCGCAGCGGTCGGGCTGAACGGGGGGTTCGTGCACACA
GCCCAGCTTGGAGCGAACGACCTACACCGAACTGAGATACCTACAGCGTG
